Addgene plasmid #159990: pFBNb-cALFA
Purpose: (Empty Backbone) For the protein expression with ALFA tag at C-terminus in insect cells
Depositing lab: Motoyuki Hattori. Depositing organization: Fudan University. Publication: Fluorescence-detection size-exclusion chromatography utilizing nanobody technology for expression screening of membrane proteins. Jin F, Shen C, Wang Y, Wang M, Sun M, Hattori M. Commun Biol. 2021 Mar 19;4(1):366. doi: 10.1038/s42003-021-01891-y. PubMed 33742097.
Backbone
  Vector backbone: pFastBac-1
  Vector type: Insect Expression
  Tag / fusion protein: HRV3C protease cleavage site-ALFA tag-8histidine (C terminal on backbone)
Growth in bacteria
  Bacterial resistance: Ampicillin, 100 μg/mL
  Growth temperature: 37°C
  Growth strain: DH5alpha
  Copy number: High Copy
Gene/Insert
  Gene/Insert name: None
  Tag / fusion protein: HRV3C protease cleavage site-ALFA tag-8histidine (C terminal on backbone)
Terms and licenses: Academic/Nonprofit Terms; Industry Terms: Not Available to Industry
How to cite: pFBNb-cALFA was a gift from Motoyuki Hattori (Addgene plasmid # 159990 ; http://n2t.net/addgene:159990 ; RRID:Addgene_159990)
