[The description below was written by a language model from this plasmid's Addgene catalogue record and pLannotate feature annotations shown in this document.]
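Description:
pFBNb-cALFA is an empty-backbone baculovirus donor plasmid derived from pFastBac-1, intended for producing recombinant proteins in insect cells with a C-terminal ALFA tag. In bacteria it is maintained as a high-copy plasmid through a ColE1/pUC-type origin and selected with ampicillin via the β-lactamase gene. An f1 origin is also present. The 4,827-nt sequence record carries no insert, so the user supplies the gene of interest.

The expression cassette lies between the Tn7R and Tn7L ends of a mini-Tn7 element. Within these ends are a gentamicin acetyltransferase gene driven by the class 1 integron Pc promoter, the Autographa californica polyhedrin promoter, and an SV40 polyadenylation signal (the short "large T antigen" fragment annotated just upstream is part of this SV40-derived terminator region). In pFastBac-type systems, this arrangement allows Tn7 transposition of the whole cassette into a bacmid in a suitable E. coli host, with gentamicin resistance marking the transposed segment. The resulting bacmid is then used to generate recombinant baculovirus, from which the very late polyhedrin promoter drives strong expression in infected insect cells.

According to the catalogue entry, a coding sequence cloned downstream of the polyhedrin promoter is fused at its C-terminus to an HRV 3C protease cleavage site, the ALFA tag and an eight-histidine tag. These elements are not individually annotated in the feature table but presumably sit in the unannotated stretch between the promoter and the SV40 sequences. The ALFA epitope is recognised by a specific nanobody, and the associated publication concerns nanobody-based fluorescence-detection size-exclusion chromatography for screening membrane protein expression. The histidine tag permits metal-affinity purification, and the 3C site permits tag removal.
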