Features (pLannotate 1.2.2; 14 found; start..end, strand, type, name):
      2..456     +  rep_origin     f1 ori (sequence partly withheld): f1 bacteriophage origin of replication; arrow indicates direction of (+) strand synthesis
    482..586     +  promoter       AmpR promoter: bla
    587..1447    +  CDS            AmpR: β-lactamase; bla; confers resistance to ampicillin, carbenicillin, and related antibiotics
   1618..2206    +  rep_origin     ori: high-copy-number ColE1/pMB1/pBR322/pUC origin of replication
   2392..2443    -  misc_feature   bom (fragment): basis of mobility region from pBR322
   2511..2735    -  mobile_element Tn7R: mini-Tn7 element (right end of the Tn7 transposon) Tn7
   2802..3335    -  CDS            GmR: gentamycin acetyltransferase; aacC1; confers resistance to gentamycin
   3524..3552    -  promoter       Pc promoter: intI1 (promoter lies within the coding sequence); class 1 integron promoter
   3530..3877    -  CDS            YPR2_ECOLX (fragment): Protein predicted: Swiss-Prot protein existence level 4. From Escherichia coli.
   3904..3995    +  promoter       polyhedrin promoter: polh from Autographa californica; promoter for the baculovirus polyhedrin gene
   4211..4294    +  CDS            large T antigen (fragment): large T antigen from SV40 (simian virus 40)
   4317..4451    +  polyA_signal   SV40 poly(A) signal: SV40 polyadenylation signal
   4480..4645    -  mobile_element Tn7L: mini-Tn7 element (left end of the Tn7 transposon) Tn7
   4808..4824    +  CDS            lacZα (fragment): LacZα fragment of β-galactosidase; lacZ fragment
>Addgene plasmid #159990 | pFBNb-cALFA | addgene full sequence | sequence record 314414 | Addgene NGS Result
G
[124 nt withheld, positions 2-125]
C
[91 nt withheld, positions 127-217]
A
[49 nt withheld, positions 219-267]
CCTTTGACGTTGGAGTCCACGTTCTT
[37 nt withheld, positions 294-330]
ACCCTATCTCGGTCTATTCTTTTGATTTATAAGGGATTTTGCCGATTTCGGCCTATTGGTTAAAAAATGA
GCTGATTTAACAAAAATTTAACGCGAATTTTAACAAAATATTAACGCTTACAATTTAGGTGGCACTTTTC
GGGGAAATGTGCGCGGAACCCCTATTTGTTTATTTTTCTAAATACATTCAAATATGTATCCGCTCATGAG
ACAATAACCCTGATAAATGCTTCAATAATATTGAAAAAGGAAGAGTATGAGTATTCAACATTTCCGTGTC
GCCCTTATTCCCTTTTTTGCGGCATTTTGCCTTCCTGTTTTTGCTCACCCAGAAACGCTGGTGAAAGTAA
AAGATGCTGAAGATCAGTTGGGTGCACGAGTGGGTTACATCGAACTGGATCTCAACAGCGGTAAGATCCT
TGAGAGTTTTCGCCCCGAAGAACGTTTTCCAATGATGAGCACTTTTAAAGTTCTGCTATGTGGCGCGGTA
TTATCCCGTATTGACGCCGGGCAAGAGCAACTCGGTCGCCGCATACACTATTCTCAGAATGACTTGGTTG
AGTACTCACCAGTCACAGAAAAGCATCTTACGGATGGCATGACAGTAAGAGAATTATGCAGTGCTGCCAT
AACCATGAGTGATAACACTGCGGCCAACTTACTTCTGACAACGATCGGAGGACCGAAGGAGCTAACCGCT
TTTTTGCACAACATGGGGGATCATGTAACTCGCCTTGATCGTTGGGAACCGGAGCTGAATGAAGCCATAC
CAAACGACGAGCGTGACACCACGATGCCTGTAGCAATGGCAACAACGTTGCGCAAACTATTAACTGGCGA
ACTACTTACTCTAGCTTCCCGGCAACAATTAATAGACTGGATGGAGGCGGATAAAGTTGCAGGACCACTT
CTGCGCTCGGCCCTTCCGGCTGGCTGGTTTATTGCTGATAAATCTGGAGCCGGTGAGCGTGGGTCTCGCG
GTATCATTGCAGCACTGGGGCCAGATGGTAAGCCCTCCCGTATCGTAGTTATCTACACGACGGGGAGTCA
GGCAACTATGGATGAACGAAATAGACAGATCGCTGAGATAGGTGCCTCACTGATTAAGCATTGGTAACTG
TCAGACCAAGTTTACTCATATATACTTTAGATTGATTTAAAACTTCATTTTTAATTTAAAAGGATCTAGG
TGAAGATCCTTTTTGATAATCTCATGACCAAAATCCCTTAACGTGAGTTTTCGTTCCACTGAGCGTCAGA
CCCCGTAGAAAAGATCAAAGGATCTTCTTGAGATCCTTTTTTTCTGCGCGTAATCTGCTGCTTGCAAACA
AAAAAACCACCGCTACCAGCGGTGGTTTGTTTGCCGGATCAAGAGCTACCAACTCTTTTTCCGAAGGTAA
CTGGCTTCAGCAGAGCGCAGATACCAAATACTGTTCTTCTAGTGTAGCCGTAGTTAGGCCACCACTTCAA
GAACTCTGTAGCACCGCCTACATACCTCGCTCTGCTAATCCTGTTACCAGTGGCTGCTGCCAGTGGCGAT
AAGTCGTGTCTTACCGGGTTGGACTCAAGACGATAGTTACCGGATAAGGCGCAGCGGTCGGGCTGAACGG
GGGGTTCGTGCACACAGCCCAGCTTGGAGCGAACGACCTACACCGAACTGAGATACCTACAGCGTGAGCT
ATGAGAAAGCGCCACGCTTCCCGAAGGGAGAAAGGCGGACAGGTATCCGGTAAGCGGCAGGGTCGGAACA
GGAGAGCGCACGAGGGAGCTTCCAGGGGGAAACGCCTGGTATCTTTATAGTCCTGTCGGGTTTCGCCACC
TCTGACTTGAGCGTCGATTTTTGTGATGCTCGTCAGGGGGGCGGAGCCTATGGAAAAACGCCAGCAACGC
GGCCTTTTTACGGTTCCTGGCCTTTTGCTGGCCTTTTGCTCACATGTTCTTTCCTGCGTTATCCCCTGAT
TCTGTGGATAACCGTATTACCGCCTTTGAGTGAGCTGATACCGCTCGCCGCAGCCGAACGACCGAGCGCA
GCGAGTCAGTGAGCGAGGAAGCGGAAGAGCGCCTGATGCGGTATTTTCTCCTTACGCATCTGTGCGGTAT
TTCACACCGCATAGACCAGCCGCGTAACCTGGCAAAATCGGTTACGGTTGAGTAATAAATGGATGCCCTG
CGTAAGCGGGTGTGGGCGGACAATAAAGTCTTAAACTGAACAAAATAGATCTAAACTATGACAATAAAGT
CTTAAACTAGACAGAATAGTTGTAAACTGAAATCAGTCCAGTTATGCTGTGAAAAAGCATACTGGACTTT
TGTTATGGCTAAAGCAAACTCTTCATTTTCTGAAGTGCAAATTGCCCGTCGTATTAAAGAGGGGCGTGGC
CAAGGGCATGGTAAAGACTATATTCGCGGCGTTGTGACAATTTACCGAACAACTCCGCGGCCGGGAAGCC
GATCTCGGCTTGAACGAATTGTTAGGTGGCGGTACTTGGGTCGATATCAAAGTGCATCACTTCTTCCCGT
ATGCCCAACTTTGTATAGAGAGCCACTGCGGGATCGTCACCGTAATCTGCTTGCACGTAGATCACATAAG
CACCAAGCGCGTTGGCCTCATGCTTGAGGAGATTGATGAGCGCGGTGGCAATGCCCTGCCTCCGGTGCTC
GCCGGAGACTGCGAGATCATAGATATAGATCTCACTACGCGGCTGCTCAAACTTGGGCAGAACGTAAGCC
GCGAGAGCGCCAACAACCGCTTCTTGGTCGAAGGCAGCAAGCGCGATGAATGTCTTACTACGGAGCAAGT
TCCCGAGGTAATCGGAGTCCGGCTGATGTTGGGAGTAGGTGGCTACGTCTCCGAACTCACGACCGAAAAG
ATCAAGAGCAGCCCGCATGGATTTGACTTGGTCAGGGCCGAGCCTACATGTGCGAATGATGCCCATACTT
GAGCCACCTAACTTTGTTTTAGGGCGACTGCCCTGCTGCGTAACATCGTTGCTGCTGCGTAACATCGTTG
CTGCTCCATAACATCAAACATCGACCCACGGCGTAACGCGCTTGCTGCTTGGATGCCCGAGGCATAGACT
GTACAAAAAAACAGTCATAACAAGCCATGAAAACCGCCACTGCGCCGTTACCACCGCTGCGTTCGGTCAA
GGTTCTGGACCAGTTGCGTGAGCGCATACGCTACTTGCATTACAGTTTACGAACCGAACAGGCTTATGTC
AACTGGGTTCGTGCCTTCATCCGTTTCCACGGTGTGCGTCACCCGGCAACCTTGGGCAGCAGCGAAGTCG
AGGCATTTCTGTCCTGGCTGGCGAACGAGCGCAAGGTTTCGGTCTCCACGCATCGTCAGGCATTGGCGGC
CTTGCTGTTCTTCTACGGCAAGGTGCTGTGCACGGATCTGCCCTGGCTTCAGGAGATCGGAAGACCTCGG
CCGTCGCGGCGCTTGCCGGTGGTGCTGACCCCGGATGAAGTGGTTCGCATCCTCGGTTTTCTGGAAGGCG
AGCATCGTTTGTTCGCCCAGGACTCTAGCTATAGTTCTAGTGGTTGGCTACGTATACTCCGGAATATTAA
TAGATCATGGAGATAATTAAAATGATAACCATCTCGCAAATAAATAAGTATTTTACTGTTTTCGTAACAG
TTTTGTAATAAAAAAACCTATAAATATTCCGGATTATTCATACCGTCCCACCATCGGGCGCGGATCCGCC
ACCATGGAATTCGTCGACTCTAGACTCGAGCTGGAAGTTCTGTTCCAGGGGCCCGGCAGCGCCCCCAGCA
GACTGGAGGAGGAGCTGAGAAGAAGACTGACCGAGCCCGCCCTGCGGAGCCACCACCATCATCACCATCA
CCACTAAAAGCTTGTCGAGAAGTACTAGAGGATCATAATCAGCCATACCACATTTGTAGAGGTTTTACTT
GCTTTAAAAAACCTCCCACACCTCCCCCTGAACCTGAAACATAAAATGAATGCAATTGTTGTTGTTAACT
TGTTTATTGCAGCTTATAATGGTTACAAATAAAGCAATAGCATCACAAATTTCACAAATAAAGCATTTTT
TTCACTGCATTCTAGTTGTGGTTTGTCCAAACTCATCAATGTATCTTATCATGTCTGGATCTGATCACTG
CTTGAGCCTAGGAGATCCGAACCAGATAAGTGAAATCTAGTTCCAAACTATTTTGTCATTTTTAATTTTC
GTATTAGCTTACGACGCTACACCCAGTTCCCATCTATTTTGTCACTCTTCCCTAAATAATCCTTAAAAAC
TCCATTTCCACCCCTCCCAGTTCCCAACTATTTTGTCCGCCCACAGCGGGGCATTTTTCTTCCTGTTATG
TTTTTAATCAAACATCCTGCCAACTCCATGTGACAAACCGTCATCTTCGGCTACTTTTTCTCTGTCACAG
AATGAAAATTTTTCTGTCATCTCTTCGTTATTAATGTTTGTAATTGACTGAATATCAACGCTTATTTGCA
GCCTGAATGGCGAATGG
