>Addgene plasmid #159990 | pFBNb-cALFA | depositor partial sequence | sequence record 309685 | Kozak-MCS (EcoRI, SalI, XbaI, XhoI)-HRV3C protease-cleavage site-ALFA tag-8his
GCCACCATGGAATTCGTCGACTCTAGACTCGAGCTGGAAGTTCTGTTCCAGGGGCCCGGCAGCGCCCCCA
GCAGACTGGAGGAGGAGCTGAGAAGAAGACTGACCGAGCCCGCCCTGCGGAGCCACCACCATCATCACCA
TCACCACTAA
